>Addgene plasmid #27851 | pUT1753-HQ858769 | depositor full sequence | sequence record 13125 | Author sequence
CAAATAATGATTTTATTTTGACTGATAGTGACCTGTTCGTTGCAACAAATTGATGAGCAATGCTTTTTTA
TAATGCCAACTTTGTACAAAAAAGCAGGCTCCGCGGCCGCCTTGTTTAACTTTAAGAAGGAGCCCTTCAC
CATGGACGCCGCCGTCTCCACCCTCACCGCTCTCGCCATCTTCGCGAGCACCGTCGAGCACGCCGCCTAC
AGGAGCGTGCAGGGGTATAGGGTGGTCGGGAGGAAAGGCGGCGGGTGGGTCCGTTGGGAGAGGTGGGTGG
AGCGGCAGTTCGTCCTCTCCCTCTCCTTCCCACGGTGCGTCGAGGTTGCCCTGCCCGCCGCCGCGCCGCG
GATACTGCCAGCGGGGTGGCGCAGCCGGCCGGTGTTCCGCGAGGGACAGACCGTCGACACTTGGCGTTGC
ATTGTGGCATTCGACTCCGTCGCCGCCGTCGCTCCGTCCTCCCCGCCGCCGCCCGTGCTCTCCCCCTTCG
TGAACCCACAGCTGCAGTATCTGTCTAATCTGTACAATGACCTGCTGATGGTGTTTCGGTTTCGAGAAGA
GAAAACGGTCCCACAACTCGTTAATTCAAAGCAACCCATCCGTTGTGGTGAACAGGGGAAAACTTCTGAT
TTGGGTGATGCATCGGAGTCCGATTCGGATGGGGATTGTCAATCTGGCAAAGAACTTGCACCACCAGTTC
AGAAGCATACAAGAGCCAACCGGAAGCATATAGATAGCATTACTTTAGTTGATATAGCTCAGTACTTCCA
TCTTCCAATCCGAGATGCATCAAAGACACTCAAGATTGGGGTCAGCATATTGAAGAGGAAATGCCGACAG
TATGGGATACCTCGTTGGCCTCACCGGAAGATCAAGTCACTTGACTCTCTCATTCATGACCTTGAGTTCG
TGCTAGCAAGAGAGGATGAGGATGAGGAGGAGGAGAAGCAGCTGCAGAAGGACAGGCTGGCTGCTGCGAT
AAACGCCCTCACAAAACGGAAGAGCATGCTGGAGAGCGAGAAGGAAACCATACAGCAGAAACCGGCCATG
GACCTGATGGCTGAAACCAAGCTATTCAGGGAAGATGTTTTCAAGAGGAGATATAGGGCCAAAAGTTCAG
TCATGGATATGGATAAGGGTGGGCGCGCCGACCCAGCTTTCTTGTACAAAGTTGGCATTATAAGAAAGCA
TTGCTTATCAATTTGTTGCAACGAACAGGTCACTATCAGTCAAAATAAAATCATTATTTGCCATCCAGCT
GATATCCCCTATAGTGAGTCGTATTACATGGTCATAGCTGTTTCCTGGCAGCTCTGGCCCGTGTCTCAAA
ATCTCTGATGTTACATTGCACAAGATAAAAATATATCATCATGAACAATAAAACTGTCTGCTTACATAAA
CAGTAATACAAGGGGTGTTATGAGCCATATTCAACGGGAAACGTCGAGGCCGCGATTAAATTCCAACATG
GATGCTGATTTATATGGGTATAAATGGGCTCGCGATAATGTCGGGCAATCAGGTGCGACAATCTATCGCT
TGTATGGGAAGCCCGATGCGCCAGAGTTGTTTCTGAAACATGGCAAAGGTAGCGTTGCCAATGATGTTAC
AGATGAGATGGTCAGACTAAACTGGCTGACGGAATTTATGCCTCTTCCGACCATCAAGCATTTTATCCGT
ACTCCTGATGATGCATGGTTACTCACCACTGCGATCCCCGGAAAAACAGCATTCCAGGTATTAGAAGAAT
ATCCTGATTCAGGTGAAAATATTGTTGATGCGCTGGCAGTGTTCCTGCGCCGGTTGCATTCGATTCCTGT
TTGTAATTGTCCTTTTAACAGCGATCGCGTATTTCGTCTCGCTCAGGCGCAATCACGAATGAATAACGGT
TTGGTTGATGCGAGTGATTTTGATGACGAGCGTAATGGCTGGCCTGTTGAACAAGTCTGGAAAGAAATGC
ATAAACTTTTGCCATTCTCACCGGATTCAGTCGTCACTCATGGTGATTTCTCACTTGATAACCTTATTTT
TGACGAGGGGAAATTAATAGGTTGTATTGATGTTGGACGAGTCGGAATCGCAGACCGATACCAGGATCTT
GCCATCCTATGGAACTGCCTCGGTGAGTTTTCTCCTTCATTACAGAAACGGCTTTTTCAAAAATATGGTA
TTGATAATCCTGATATGAATAAATTGCAGTTTCATTTGATGCTCGATGAGTTTTTCTAATCAGAATTGGT
TAATTGGTTGTAACACTGGCAGAGCATTACGCTGACTTGACGGGACGGCGCAAGCTCATGACCAAAATCC
CTTAACGTGAGTTACGCGTCGTTCCACTGAGCGTCAGACCCCGTAGAAAAGATCAAAGGATCTTCTTGAG
ATCCTTTTTTTCTGCGCGTAATCTGCTGCTTGCAAACAAAAAAACCACCGCTACCAGCGGTGGTTTGTTT
GCCGGATCAAGAGCTACCAACTCTTTTTCCGAAGGTAACTGGCTTCAGCAGAGCGCAGATACCAAATACT
GTCCTTCTAGTGTAGCCGTAGTTAGGCCACCACTTCAAGAACTCTGTAGCACCGCCTACATACCTCGCTC
TGCTAATCCTGTTACCAGTGGCTGCTGCCAGTGGCGATAAGTCGTGTCTTACCGGGTTGGACTCAAGACG
ATAGTTACCGGATAAGGCGCAGCGGTCGGGCTGAACGGGGGGTTCGTGCACACAGCCCAGCTTGGAGCGA
ACGACCTACACCGAACTGAGATACCTACAGCGTGAGCATTGAGAAAGCGCCACGCTTCCCGAAGGGAGAA
AGGCGGACAGGTATCCGGTAAGCGGCAGGGTCGGAACAGGAGAGCGCACGAGGGAGCTTCCAGGGGGAAA
CGCCTGGTATCTTTATAGTCCTGTCGGGTTTCGCCACCTCTGACTTGAGCGTCGATTTTTGTGATGCTCG
TCAGGGGGGCGGAGCCTATGGAAAAACGCCAGCAACGCGGCCTTTTTACGGTTCCTGGCCTTTTGCTGGC
CTTTTGCTCACATGTTCTTTCCTGCGTTATCCCCTGATTCTGTGGATAACCGTATTACCGCCTTTGAGTG
AGCTGATACCGCTCGCCGCAGCCGAACGACCGAGCGCAGCGAGTCAGTGAGCGAGGAAGCGGAAGAGCGC
CCAATACGCAAACCGCCTCTCCCCGCGCGTTGGCCGATTCATTAATGCAGCTGGCACGACAGGTTTCCCG
ACTGGAAAGCGGGCAGTGAGCGCAACGCAATTAATACGCGTACCGCTAGCCAGGAAGAGTTTGTAGAAAC
GCAAAAAGGCCATCCGTCAGGATGGCCTTCTGCTTAGTTTGATGCCTGGCAGTTTATGGCGGGCGTCCTG
CCCGCCACCCTCCGGGCCGTTGCTTCACAACGTTCAAATCCGCTCCCGGCGGATTTGTCCTACTCAGGAG
AGCGTTCACCGACAAACAACAGATAAAACGAAAGGCCCAGTCTTCCGACTGAGCCTTTCGTTTTATTTGA
TGCCTGGCAGTTCCCTACTCTCGCGTTAACGCTAGCATGGATGTTTTCCCAGTCACGACGTTGTAAAACG
ACGGCCAGTCTTAAGCTCGGGCCC
Features (pLannotate 1.2.2; 10 found; start..end, strand, type, name):
      1..100     +  protein_bind   attL1: mutant version of attL; recombination site for the Gateway® LR reaction LR Clonase™
    112..132     +  RBS            RBS: efficient ribosome binding site from bacteriophage T7 gene 10 (Olins and Rangwala, 1989)
   1151..1250    -  protein_bind   attL2: mutant version of attL; recombination site for the Gateway® LR reaction LR Clonase™
   1268..1286    -  promoter       T7 promoter: promoter for bacteriophage T7 RNA polymerase
   1420..2229    +  CDS            KanR: aminoglycoside phosphotransferase; aph(3')-Ia; confers resistance to kanamycin in bacteria or G418 (Geneticin®) in eukaryotes
   2376..2964    +  rep_origin     ori: high-copy-number ColE1/pMB1/pBR322/pUC origin of replication
   3147..3239    +  CDS            lacI (fragment): lac repressor; lacI; The lac repressor binds to the lac operator to inhibit transcription in E. coli. This inhibition can be relieved by adding lactose or isopropyl-β-D-thiogalactopyranoside (IPTG).
   3294..3321    -  terminator     rrnB T2 terminator: transcription terminator T2 from the E. coli rrnB gene
   3453..3496    +  terminator     rrnB T1 terminator: Escherichia coli rrnB; transcription terminator T1 from the E. coli rrnB gene
   3543..3579    -  CDS            lacZα (fragment): LacZα fragment of β-galactosidase; lacZ fragment
