[The description below was written by a language model from this plasmid's Addgene catalogue record and pLannotate feature annotations shown in this document.]
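Description:
pUT1753-HQ858769 is a Gateway entry clone built on the Invitrogen pENTR/SD backbone (2,601 bp without insert; 3,594 nt in total in the depositor's full sequence). It carries the coding sequence of a maize (Zea mays) NLP-family transcription factor. It is propagated in E. coli under kanamycin selection, conferred by an aph(3')-Ia aminoglycoside phosphotransferase gene, and replicates from a ColE1/pUC-type origin. The feature annotation describes this origin as high-copy, whereas the catalogue entry lists the plasmid as low copy. rrnB T1 and T2 transcription terminators lie upstream of the cloning region and shield the insert from read-through transcription originating in the backbone. Short lacI and lacZα fragments are also annotated, and these appear to be backbone remnants rather than functional genes.

The 993 bp insert was PCR-amplified from a full-length cDNA clone and retains its native stop codon, so it suits native or N-terminally tagged expression but not C-terminal fusions. It is not annotated as a separate feature, but it occupies the interval between the attL1 and attL2 recombination sites. These sites allow transfer of the ORF into any attR-containing destination vector through an LR Clonase reaction. Just downstream of attL1 is the bacteriophage T7 gene 10 ribosome binding site characteristic of the SD version of pENTR, which supports efficient translation in bacterial expression destination vectors. A T7 promoter lies outside attL2, oriented toward the insert on the opposite strand. The entry vector itself has no promoter positioned to express the ORF in the sense direction. The clone belongs to a maize transcription factor ORF collection assembled for functional genomics, where it serves as a source clone for shuttling the ORF into expression vectors.
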