Addgene plasmid #27851: pUT1753-HQ858769
Depositing lab: John Gray & Erich Grotewold. Depositing organization: University of Toledo. Publication: The Maize TFome--development of a transcription factor open reading frame collection for functional genomics. Burdo B, Gray J, Goetting-Minesky MP, Wittler B, Hunt M, Li T, Velliquette D, Thomas J, Gentzel I, dos Santos Brito M, Mejia-Guerra MK, Connolly LN, Qaisi D, Li W, Casas MI, Doseff AI, Grotewold E. Plant J. 2014 Oct;80(2):356-66. doi: 10.1111/tpj.12623. Epub 2014 Aug 26. PubMed 25053252.
Backbone
  Vector backbone: pENTR/SD
  Backbone manufacturer: Invitrogen
  Backbone size w/o insert (bp): 2601
  Vector type: Entry vector
Growth in bacteria
  Bacterial resistance: Kanamycin, 50 μg/mL
  Growth temperature: 37°C
  Growth strain: DH5alpha
  Growth instructions: E. coli TOP10
  Copy number: Low Copy
Gene/Insert
  Gene/Insert name: NLP transcription factor from DY687705
  Species: Zea mays
  Insert size (bp): 993
  GenBank ID: HQ858769
  Cloning method: Restriction Enzyme
  Sequencing primers: 5′ M13 For; 3′ M13 Rev
Terms and licenses: Academic/Nonprofit Terms; Industry Terms: Not Available to Industry
Depositor comments: This CDS was amplified using PCR from a full length cDNA template from the Maize Full-length cDNA Project (www.maizecdna.org) and the PCR product included the stop codon. The PCR product was cloned into a Gateway pENTR/SD vector. Further information on this gene may be obtained at www.grassius.org using the GenBank number. (The second half of the plasmid name is the GenBank Number for the sequence of the insert)
How to cite: pUT1753-HQ858769 was a gift from John Gray & Erich Grotewold (Addgene plasmid # 27851 ; http://n2t.net/addgene:27851 ; RRID:Addgene_27851)
