>Addgene plasmid #27851 | pUT1753-HQ858769 | addgene partial sequence | sequence record 34141 | 27851 with M13pUC-Fwd
AATAATGATTTTATTTTGACTGATAGTGACCTGTTCGTTGCAACAAATTGATGAGCAATGCTTTTTTATA
ATGCCAACTTTGTACAAAAAAGCAGGCTCCGCGGCCGCCTTGTTTAACTTTAAGAAGGAGCCCTTCACCA
TGGACGCCGCCGTCTCCACCCTCACCGCTCTCGCCATCTTCGCGAGCACCGTCGAGCACGCCGCCTACAG
GAGCGTGCAGGGGTATAGGGTGGTCGGGAGGAAAGGCGGCGGGTGGGTCCGTTGGGAGAGGTGGGTGGAG
CGGCAGTTCGTCCTCTCCCTCTCCTTCCCACGGTGCGTCGAGGTTGCCCTGCCCGCCGCCGCGCCGCGGA
TACTGCCAGCGGGGTGGCGCAGCCGGCCGGTGTTCCGCGAGGGACAGACCGTCGACACTTGGCGTTGCAT
TGTGGCATTCGACTCCGTCGCCGCCGTCGCTCCGTCCTCCCCGCCGCCGCCCGTGCTCTCCCCCTTCGTG
AACCCACAGCTGCAGTATCTGTCTAATCTGTACAATGACCTGCTGATGGTGTTTCGGTTTCGAGAAGAGA
AAACGGTCCCACAACTCGTTAATTCAAAGCAACCCATCCGTTGTGGTGAACAGGGGAAAACTTCTGATTT
GGGTGATGCATCGGAGTCCGATTCGGATGGGGATTGTCAATCTGGCAAAGAACTTGCACCACCAGTTCAG
AAGCATACAAGAGCCAACCGGAAGCATATAGATAGCATTACTTTAGTTGATATAGCTCAGTACTTCCATC
TTCCAATCCGAGATGCATCAAAGACACTCAAGATTGGGGTCAGCATATTGAAGAGGAAATGCCGACAGTA
TGGGATACCTCGTTG
